>Addgene plasmid #247420 | cwby0070 | addgene full sequence | sequence record 493179 | Addgene NGS Result
CAGTAGTAGGTTGAGGCCGTTGAGCACCGCCGCCGCAAGGAATGGTGCATGCAAGGAGATGGCGCCCAAC
AGTCCCCCGGCCACGGGGCCTGCCACCATACCCACGCCGAAACAAGCGCTCATGAGCCCGAAGTGGCGAG
CCCGATCTTCCCCATCGGTGATGTCGGCGATATAGGCGCCAGCAACCGCACCTGTGGCGCCGGTGATGCC
GGCCACGATGCGTCCGGCGTAGAGGATCGAGATCGATCTCGATCCCGCGAAATTAATACGACTCACTATA
GGGGAATTGTGAGCGGATAACGATTCCCCTCTAGAAATAATTTTGTTTAACTTTAAGAAGGAGATATACA
TATGTCAGGAGGAGACCGAAAGCGTATTACAGTGACAGTTGACAGCGACAGCTATCAGTTGCTCAAGGCA
TATATGATGTCAATATCTCCGGTCTGGTATGCACAACCAAGAATGAAGCCCATGCAGTTTAAGGTTTACA
CCTATAAAAGAGAGAGCCGTTATCGTCTGTTTGTGGATGTACAGAGTGATATTATTGACACGCCCGGGCG
ACGGATGGTGATCCCCCTGGCCAGTGCACGTCTGCTGTCAGATAAAGTCTCCCGTGAACTTTACCCGGTG
GTGCATATCGGGGATGAAAGCTGGCGCATGATGACCACCGATATGGCCAGTGTGCCGGTTTCCGTTATCG
GGGAAGAAGTGGCTGATCTCAGCCACCGCGAAAATGACATCAAAAACGCCATTAACCTGATGTTCTGGGG
AATATGAACGGTCTCGTTCCGGTGGCGAACTGGAACGTGAAAGCCGCGAAGCGGAAAAGCGTCTGAAAGA
AGCGCGCCTGTTTGCGTGGGCGGCGCGTCTGCTGGGCGATCTGAAACTGCTGGCGAAAGCGCTGATTGAA
GAAGCGCGTGCGGTGCAGGAACTGGCGCGCGTGGCGTGCGAACGCGGCAACCGCGATGAAGCGTGGGATG
CGTTTGAGAAAGCGCTGGAAGTGTTCGAAGAAGCGGTGAAAGTGTCGGAAGAAGCACGCGAACAAGGCGA
TGATGAAGTGCTGGCGTTAGCACTGATTGCGATTGCGCTGGCGGTGCTGGCACTGGCCGAAGTGGCGTGC
TGCCTGGGCATTAGCGAGCTGGCGGAACTGGCGTGGAAAATGGCGGAATGGGTGCTGGAAGAAGCGCGCA
AAGTGAGCGAAGAGGCGCGTGAACAGGGCGACGATGAAGTTCTGGCGCTGGCCCTGATTGCCATTGCCCT
GGCGGTCCTGGCCTTAGCGGAAGTGGCCTGCTGCCGTGGCAACAAAGAAGAAGCCGAACGTGCGTATGAA
GATGCGCGCCGCGTGGAAGAGGAAGCGCGTAAAGTGAAAGAAAGCGCGGAAGAACAGGGTGATAGCGAAG
TGAAACGCCTGGCAGAAGAAGCGGAACAGCTGGCCCGTGAAGCGCGTCGCCATGTTCAGGAATGCCGCGG
CGGCTGGCTGGAACATGGCAGCGGATCAGGCAGCCATCATTGGGGCAGCACCCACCACCACCACCACCAC
TAATGAGATCCGGCTGCTAACAAAGCCCGAAAGGAAGCTGAGTTGGCTGCTGCCACCGCTGAGCAATAAC
TAGCATAACCCCTTGGGGCCTCTAAACGGGTCTTGAGGGGTTTTTTGCTGAAAGGAGGAACTATATCCGG
ATTGGCGAATGGG
[124 nt withheld, positions 1694-1817]
C
[91 nt withheld, positions 1819-1909]
A
[49 nt withheld, positions 1911-1959]
CCTTTGACGTTGGAGTCCACGTTCTTT
[37 nt withheld, positions 1987-2023]
ACCCTATCTCGGTCTATTCTTTTGATTTATAAGGGATTTTGCCGATTTCGGCCTATTGGTTAAAAAATGA
GCTGATTTAACAAAAATTTAACGCGAATTTTAACAAAATATTAACGCTTACAATTTAGGTGGCACTTTTC
GGGGAAATGTGCGCGGAACCCCTATTTGTTTATTTTTCTAAATACATTCAAATATGTATCCGCTCATGAA
TTAATTCTTAGAAAAACTCATCGAGCATCAAATGAAACTGCAATTTATTCATATCAGGATTATCAATACC
ATATTTTTGAAAAAGCCGTTTCTGTAATGAAGGAGAAAACTCACCGAGGCAGTTCCATAGGATGGCAAGA
TCCTGGTATCGGTCTGCGATTCCGACTCGTCCAACATCAATACAACCTATTAATTTCCCCTCGTCAAAAA
TAAGGTTATCAAGTGAGAAATCACCATGAGTGACGACTGAATCCGGTGAGAATGGCAAAAGTTTATGCAT
TTCTTTCCAGACTTGTTCAACAGGCCAGCCATTACGCTCGTCATCAAAATCACTCGCATCAACCAAACCG
TTATTCATTCGTGATTGCGCCTGAGCGAGACGAAATACGCGATCGCTGTTAAAAGGACAATTACAAACAG
GAATCGAATGCAACCGGCGCAGGAACACTGCCAGCGCATCAACAATATTTTCACCTGAATCAGGATATTC
TTCTAATACCTGGAATGCTGTTTTCCCGGGGATCGCAGTGGTGAGTAACCATGCATCATCAGGAGTACGG
ATAAAATGCTTGATGGTCGGAAGAGGCATAAATTCCGTCAGCCAGTTTAGTCTGACCATCTCATCTGTAA
CATCATTGGCAACGCTACCTTTGCCATGTTTCAGAAACAACTCTGGCGCATCGGGCTTCCCATACAATCG
ATAGATTGTCGCACCTGATTGCCCGACATTATCGCGAGCCCATTTATACCCATATAAATCAGCATCCATG
TTGGAATTTAATCGCGGCCTAGAGCAAGACGTTTCCCGTTGAATATGGCTCATAACACCCCTTGTATTAC
TGTTTATGTAAGCAGACAGTTTTATTGTTCATGACCAAAATCCCTTAACGTGAGTTTTCGTTCCACTGAG
CGTCAGACCCCGTAGAAAAGATCAAAGGATCTTCTTGAGATCCTTTTTTTCTGCGCGTAATCTGCTGCTT
GCAAACAAAAAAACCACCGCTACCAGCGGTGGTTTGTTTGCCGGATCAAGAGCTACCAACTCTTTTTCCG
AAGGTAACTGGCTTCAGCAGAGCGCAGATACCAAATACTGTCCTTCTAGTGTAGCCGTAGTTAGGCCACC
ACTTCAAGAACTCTGTAGCACCGCCTACATACCTCGCTCTGCTAATCCTGTTACCAGTGGCTGCTGCCAG
TGGCGATAAGTCGTGTCTTACCGGGTTGGACTCAAGACGATAGTTACCGGATAAGGCGCAGCGGTCGGGC
TGAACGGGGGGTTCGTGCACACAGCCCAGCTTGGAGCGAACGACCTACACCGAACTGAGATACCTACAGC
GTGAGCTATGAGAAAGCGCCACGCTTCCCGAAGGGAGAAAGGCGGACAGGTATCCGGTAAGCGGCAGGGT
CGGAACAGGAGAGCGCACGAGGGAGCTTCCAGGGGGAAACGCCTGGTATCTTTATAGTCCTGTCGGGTTT
CGCCACCTCTGACTTGAGCGTCGATTTTTGTGATGCTCGTCAGGGGGGCGGAGCCTATGGAAAAACGCCA
GCAACGCGGCCTTTTTACGGTTCCTGGCCTTTTGCTGGCCTTTTGCTCACATGTTCTTTCCTGCGTTATC
CCCTGATTCTGTGGATAACCGTATTACCGCCTTTGAGTGAGCTGATACCGCTCGCCGCAGCCGAACGACC
GAGCGCAGCGAGTCAGTGAGCGAGGAAGCGGAAGAGCGCCTGATGCGGTATTTTCTCCTTACGCATCTGT
GCGGTATTTCACACCGCAATGGTGCACTCTCAGTACAATCTGCTCTGATGCCGCATAGTTAAGCCAGTAT
ACACTCCGCTATCGCTACGTGACTGGGTCATGGCTGCGCCCCGACACCCGCCAACACCCGCTGACGCGCC
CTGACGGGCTTGTCTGCTCCCGGCATCCGCTTACAGACAAGCTGTGACCGTCTCCGGGAGCTGCATGTGT
CAGAGGTTTTCACCGTCATCACCGAAACGCGCGAGGCAGCTGCGGTAAAGCTCATCAGCGTGGTCGTGAA
GCGATTCACAGATGTCTGCCTGTTCATCCGCGTCCAGCTCGTTGAGTTTCTCCAGAAGCGTTAATGTCTG
GCTTCTGATAAAGCGGGCCATGTTAAGGGCGGTTTTTTCCTGTTTGGTCACTGATGCCTCCGTGTAAGGG
GGATTTCTGTTCATGGGGGTAATGATACCGATGAAACGAGAGAGGATGCTCACGATACGGGTTACTGATG
ATGAACATGCCCGGTTACTGGAACGTTGTGAGGGTAAACAACTGGCGGTATGGATGCGGCGGGACCAGAG
AAAAATCACTCAGGGTCAATGCCAGCGCTTCGTTAATACAGATGTAGGTGTTCCACAGGGTAGCCAGCAG
CATCCTGCGATGCAGATCCGGAACATAATGGTGCAGGGCGCTGACTTCCGCGTTTCCAGACTTTACGAAA
CACGGAAACCGAAGACCATTCATGTTGTTGCTCAGGTCGCAGACGTTTTGCAGCAGCAGTCGCTTCACGT
TCGCTCGCGTATCGGTGATTCATTCTGCTAACCAGTAAGGCAACCCCGCCAGCCTAGCCGGGTCCTCAAC
GACAGGAGCACGATCATGCGCACCCGTGGGGCCGCCATGCCGGCGATAATGGCCTGCTTCTCGCCGAAAC
GTTTGGTGGCGGGACCAGTGACGAAGGCTTGAGCGAGGGCGTGCAAGATTCCGAATACCGCAAGCGACAG
GCCGATCATCGTCGCGCTCCAGCGAAAGCGGTCCTCGCCGAAAATGACCCAGAGCGCTGCCGGCACCTGT
CCTACGAGTTGCATGATAAAGAAGACAGTCATAAGTGCGGCGACGATAGTCATGCCCCGCGCCCACCGGA
AGGAGCTGACTGGGTTGAAGGCTCTCAAGGGCATCGGTCGAGATCCCGGTGCCTAATGAGTGAGCTAACT
TACATTAATTGCGTTGCGCTCACTGCCCGCTTTCCAGTCGGGAAACCTGTCGTGCCAGCTGCATTAATGA
ATCGGCCAACGCGCGGGGAGAGGCGGTTTGCGTATTGGGCGCCAGGGTGGTTTTTCTTTTCACCAGTGAG
ACGGGCAACAGCTGATTGCCCTTCACCGCCTGGCCCTGAGAGAGTTGCAGCAAGCGGTCCACGCTGGTTT
GCCCCAGCAGGCGAAAATCCTGTTTGATGGTGGTTAACGGCGGGATATAACATGAGCTGTCTTCGGTATC
GTCGTATCCCACTACCGAGATGTCCGCACCAACGCGCAGCCCGGACTCGGTAATGGCGCGCATTGCGCCC
AGCGCCATCTGATCGTTGGCAACCAGCATCGCAGTGGGAACGATGCCCTCATTCAGCATTTGCATGGTTT
GTTGAAAACCGGACATGGCACTCCAGTCGCCTTCCCGTTCCGCTATCGGCTGAATTTGATTGCGAGTGAG
ATATTTATGCCAGCCAGCCAGACGCAGACGCGCCGAGACAGAACTTAATGGGCCCGCTAACAGCGCGATT
TGCTGGTGACCCAATGCGACCAGATGCTCCACGCCCAGTCGCGTACCGTCTTCATGGGAGAAAATAATAC
TGTTGATGGGTGTCTGGTCAGAGACATCAAGAAATAACGCCGGAACATTAGTGCAGGCAGCTTCCACAGC
AATGGCATCCTGGTCATCCAGCGGATAGTTAATGATCAGCCCACTGACGCGTTGCGCGAGAAGATTGTGC
ACCGCCGCTTTACAGGCTTCGACGCCGCTTCGTTCTACCATCGACACCACCACGCTGGCACCCAGTTGAT
CGGCGCGAGATTTAATCGCCGCGACAATTTGCGACGGCGCGTGCAGGGCCAGACTGGAGGTGGCAACGCC
AATCAGCAACGACTGTTTGCCCGCCAGTTGTTGTGCCACGCGGTTGGGAATGTAATTCAGCTCCGCCATC
GCCGCTTCCACTTTTTCCCGCGTTTTCGCAGAAACGTGGCTGGCCTGGTTCACCACGCGGGAAACGGTCT
GATAAGAGACACCGGCATACTCTGCGACATCGTATAACGTTACTGGTTTCACATTCACCACCCTGAATTG
ACTCTCTTCCGGGCGCTATCATGCCATACCGCGAAAGGTTTTGCGCCATTCGATGGTGTCCGGGATCTCG
ACGCTCTCCCTTATGCGACTCCTGCATTAGGAAGCAGCC
Features (pLannotate 1.2.2; 20 found; start..end, strand, type, name):
    264..282     +  promoter       T7 promoter: promoter for bacteriophage T7 RNA polymerase
    283..307     +  protein_bind   lac operator: The lac repressor binds to the lac operator to inhibit transcription in E. coli. This inhibition can be relieved by adding lactose or isopropyl-β-D-thiogalactopyranoside (IPTG). lac repressor encoded by lacI
    322..344     +  RBS            RBS: efficient ribosome binding site from bacteriophage T7 gene 10 (Olins and Rangwala, 1989)
    367..438     +  CDS            ccdA (fragment): CCDA_ECO57 - Also known as H, letA. Experimental evidence at protein level: Swiss-Prot protein existence level 1. Antitoxin component of a type II toxin-antitoxin (TA) system which inhibits the post-segregational killing (PSK) of plasmid-free cells, also referred to as a plasmid addiction system. Binds to and blocks the activity of CcdB; will also remove bound CcdB protein from the CcdB-GyrA complex by forming a CcdA-CcdB complex, a process termed rejuvenation. Functions as a transcriptional corepressor for the ccdAB operon, repression also requires CcdB (By similarity). From Escherichia coli
    472..774     +  CDS            ccdB: CCDB_ECOLI - Also known as G, letB, letD. Experimental evidence at protein level: Swiss-Prot protein existence level 1. Toxic component of a type II toxin-antitoxin (TA) system, functioning in plasmid maintainence. Responsible for the post- segregational killing (PSK) of plasmid-free cells, also referred to as a plasmid addiction system. Half-life of over 2 hours. Cell killing by CcdB is accompanied by filamentation, defects in chromosome and plasmid segregation, defects in cell division, formation of anucleate cells, decreased DNA synthesis and plasmid loss. Interferes with the activity of DN
   1522..1540    +  CDS            9xHis (fragment): 9xHis affinity tag
   1553..1602    +  CDS            SET1 (fragment): solubility-enhancement tag derived from T7 phage gene 10B
   1610..1657    +  terminator     T7 terminator: transcription terminator for bacteriophage T7 RNA polymerase
   1694..2122    +  rep_origin     f1 ori (sequence partly withheld): f1 bacteriophage origin of replication; arrow indicates direction of (+) strand synthesis
   2175..2232    +  promoter       AmpR promoter (fragment): bla
   2241..3056    -  CDS            KanR: aminoglycoside phosphotransferase; aph(3')-Ia; confers resistance to kanamycin in bacteria or G418 (Geneticin®) in eukaryotes
   3178..3766    +  rep_origin     ori: high-copy-number ColE1/pMB1/pBR322/pUC origin of replication
   3952..4091    -  misc_feature   bom: basis of mobility region from pBR322
   4193..4384    -  CDS            rop: Rop protein, which maintains plasmids at low copy number; rop
   4401..4781    +  CDS            YPB1_ECOLX: Protein predicted: Swiss-Prot protein existence level 4. From Escherichia coli.
   4853..5144    -  CDS            TcR (fragment): tetracycline efflux protein; tet; confers resistance to tetracycline
   5159..5180    -  protein_bind   CAP binding site: CAP binding activates transcription in the presence of cAMP. E. coli catabolite activator protein
   5193..6275    -  CDS            lacI: lac repressor; lacI; The lac repressor binds to the lac operator to inhibit transcription in E. coli. This inhibition can be relieved by adding lactose or isopropyl-β-D-thiogalactopyranoside (IPTG).
   6276..6353    -  promoter       lacI promoter: lacI
   6361..238     -  CDS            TcR (fragment) (across the origin): tetracycline efflux protein; tet; confers resistance to tetracycline
