[The description below was written by a language model from this plasmid's Addgene catalogue record and pLannotate feature annotations shown in this document.]
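Description:
cwby0070 is a pET29-based bacterial expression vector (about 6.4 kb in the sequenced record) built as a Golden Gate assembly (GGA) acceptor for synthetic protein-coding inserts. It carries the usual pET framework: a T7 promoter followed by a lac operator and the T7 gene 10 ribosome binding site, a T7 terminator downstream, and a lacI gene with its own promoter, so that expression is repressed until induced with IPTG in a host supplying T7 RNA polymerase. Propagation relies on a ColE1/pMB1-type origin accompanied by the bom and rop elements of pBR322, and selection is by kanamycin through an aminoglycoside phosphotransferase gene. An f1 origin is also present. The short tetracycline-resistance fragments and the partial AmpR promoter are most likely backbone remnants rather than functional markers.

The cloning site holds a ccdB counter-selection cassette, annotated with an upstream ccdA fragment. According to the stated purpose it is flanked by AGGA and TTCC overhangs. CcdB poisons DNA gyrase, so in sensitive strains only plasmids in which the cassette has been replaced by an incoming insert yield colonies. An insert is joined in frame to a C-terminal module described as a GS linker, an element called C4-81-4, a SNAC tag (a short sequence that permits chemical cleavage) and a 6xHis tag for affinity purification. The feature table detects only the His tag in this region, leaving roughly 750 nt after ccdB unannotated, and the record does not explain what C4-81-4 is. The annotated "SET1" fragment just before the terminator is probably a match to T7-derived backbone sequence. The associated publication concerns scaling up experimental characterization of designed proteins, consistent with use for parallel cloning and expression of design libraries.
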