Addgene plasmid #247420: cwby0070
Purpose: GGA cloning AGGA-promoter-ccdb-TTCC-GS-C4-81-4-SNAC-6xhis
Depositing lab: David Baker. Depositing organization: University of Washington. Publication: Accelerating protein design by scaling experimental characterization. Qian J, Milles LF, Wicky BIM, Ragotte RJ, Motmaen A, Borst AJ, Skotheim R, Ols S, Coventry B, Li X, Kibler RD, Goreshnik I, Exposit M, Lore K, Stewart L, Baker D. Nat Commun. 2026 Aug 20;17(1):9945. doi: 10.1038/s41467-026-76740-9. PubMed 42754580.
Backbone
  Vector backbone: pET29
  Vector type: Bacterial Expression
Growth in bacteria
  Bacterial resistance: Kanamycin, 50 μg/mL
  Growth temperature: 37°C
  Growth strain: NEB Stable
  Copy number: Unknown
Gene/Insert
  Gene/Insert name: ccdb
  Species: Synthetic
  Promoter: T7
  Cloning method: Golden Gate
Terms and licenses: Academic/Nonprofit Terms; Industry Terms: Not Available to Industry
Depositor comments: Please visit https://doi.org/10.1101/2025.08.05.668824 for bioRxiv preprint.
How to cite: cwby0070 was a gift from David Baker (Addgene plasmid # 247420 ; http://n2t.net/addgene:247420 ; RRID:Addgene_247420)
